>Addgene plasmid #145854 | pAc5.1B-lambdaN-HA-DmDCP2_457-791_A | depositor full sequence | sequence record 288299 | Full Sequence
CTTCAAGGAATTAATTCTATATTCTAAAAACACAAATGATACTTCTAAAAAAAATCATGAATGGCATCAA
CTCTGAATCAAATCTTTGCAGATGCACCTACTTCTCATTTCCACTGTCACATCATTTTTCCAGATCTCGC
TGCCTGTTATGTGGCCCACAAACCAAGACACGTTTTATGGCCATTAAAGCTGGCTGATCGTCGCCAAACA
CCAAATACATATCAATATGTACATTCGAGAAAGAAGCGATCAAAGAAGCGTCTTCGGGCGAGTAGGAGAA
TGCGGAGGAGAAGGAGAACGAGCTGATCTAGTATCTCTCCACAATCCAATGCCAACTGACCAACTGGCCA
TATTCGGAGCAATTTGAAGCCAATTTCCATCGCCTGGCGATCGCTCCATTCTTGGCTATATGTTTTTCAC
CGTTCCCGGGGCCATTTTCAAAGACTCGTCGGTAAGATAAGATTGTGTCACTCGCTGTCTCTCTTCATTT
GTCGAAGAATGCTGAGGAATTTCGCGATGACGTCGGCGAGTATTTTGAAGAATGAGAATAATTTGTATTT
ATACGAAAATCAGTTAGTGGAATTTTCTACAAAAACATGTTATCTATAGATAATTTTGTTGCAAAATATG
TTGACTATGACAAAGATTGTATGTATATACCTTTAATGTATTCTCATTTTCTTATGTATTTATAATGGCA
ATGATGATACTGATGATATTTTAAGATGATGCCAGACCACAGGCTGATTTCTGCGTCTTTTGCCGAACGC
AGTGCATGTGCGGTTGTTGTTTTTTGGAATAGTTTCAATTTTCGGACTGTCCGCTTTGATTTCAGTTTCT
TGGCTTATTCAAAAAGCAAAGTAAAGCCAAAAAAGCGAGATGGCAATACCAAATGCGGCAAAACGGTAGT
GGAAGGAAAGGGGTGCGGGGCAGCGGAAGGAAGGGTGGGGCGGGGCGTGGCGGGGTCTGTGGCTGGGCGC
GACGTCACCGACGTTGGAGCCACTCCTTTGACCATGTGTGCGTGTGTGTATTATTCGTGTCTCGCCACTC
GCCGGTTGTTTTTTTCTTTTTATCTCGCTCTCTCTAGCGCCATCTCGTACGCATGCTCAACGCACCGCAT
GTTGCCGTGTCCTTTATGCGTCATTTTGGCTCGAAATAGGCAATTATTTAAACAAAGATTAGTCAACGAA
AACGCTAAAATAAATAAGTCTACAATATGGTTACTTATTGCCATGTGTGTGCAGCCAACGATAGCAACAA
AAGCAACAACACAGTGGCTTTCCCTCTTTCACTTTTTGTTTGCAAGCGCGTGCGAGCAAGACGGCACGAC
CGGCAAACGCAATTACGCTGACAAAGAGCAGACGAAGTTTTGGCCGAAAAACATCAAGGCGCCTGATACG
AATGCATTTGCAATAACAATTGCGATATTTAATATTGTTTATGAAGCTGTTTGACTTCAAAACACACAAA
AAAAAAAATAAAACAAATTATTTGAAAGAGAATTAGGAATCGGACAGCTTATCGTTACGGGCTAACAGCA
CACCGAGACGAAATAGCTTACCTGACGTCACAGCCTCTGGAAGAACTGCCGCCAAGCAGAGAGAGAGAGA
AAAAGAGGGAGAGCAGCTTAGACCGCATGTGCTTGTGTGTGAGGCGTCTCTCTCTTCGTCTCCTGTTTGC
GCAAACGCATAGACTGCACTGAGAAAATCGATTACCTATTTTTTATGAATGAATATTTGCACTATTACTA
TTCAAAACTATTAAGATAGCAATCACATTCAATAGCCAAATACTATACCACCTGAGCGATGCAACGAAAT
GATCAATTTGAGCAAAAATGCTGCATATTTAGGACGGCATCATTATAGAAATGCTTCTTGCTGTGTACTT
TTCTCTCGTCTGGCAGCTGTTTCGCCGTTATTGTTAAAACCGGCTTAAGTTAGGTGTGTTTTCTACGACT
AGTGATGCCCCTACTAGAAGATGTGTGTTGCACAAATGTCCCTGAATAACCAATTTGAAGTGCAGATAGC
AGTAAACGTAAGCTAATATGAATATTATTTAACTGTAATGTTTTAATATCGCTGGACATTACTAATAAAC
CCACTATAAACACATGTACATATGTATGTTTTGGCATACAATGAGTAGTTGGGGAAAAAATGTGTAAAAG
CACCGTGACCATCACAGCATAAAGATAACCAGCTGAAGTATCGAATATGAGTAACCCCCAAATTGAATCA
CATGCCGCAACTGATAGGACCCATGGAAGTACACTCTTCATGGCGATATACAAGACACACACAAGCACGA
ACACCCAGTTGCGGAGGAAATTCTCCGTAAATGAAAACCCAATCGGCGAACAATTCATACCCATATATGG
TAAAAGTTTTGAACGCGACTTGAGAGCGGAGAGCATTGCGGCTGATAAGGTTTTAGCGCTAAGCGGGCTT
TATAAAACGGGCTGCGGGACCAGTTTTCATATCACTACCGTTTGAGTTCTTGTGCTGTGTGGATACTCCT
CCCGACACAAAGCCGCTCCATCAGCCAGCAGTCGTCTAATCCAGAGACCCCGGATCGGGGTACCAACATG
GACGCACAAACACGACGACGTGAGCGTCGCGCTGAGAAACAAGCTCAATGGAAAGCTGCAAACGGTGGAT
CTCCTCCACATATGGCTTACCCATACGATGTTCCAGATTACGCTCCTCCAAGCTTGAATTCTGCAGATAT
CATGGGAATCGAGCCGCGTGGCCGCAAATTCTCTGGTCAGCAATCGCCAAAAGCGGCCTCGCCCACCAAT
ATGAACGGAAATTGCAAGAAGGACGTCACAGGAGTGCGAAATGAATCGCAACGACAGAGGCACAAGTCCA
TGGGCGACTTGGATGGCGTCAAATTGAATAATCTCAATGGCAAGGGGACCGTTGGAACGGGAGCGGGATC
GGCAGCTTCCGCCTCCGCCACCGCTGCCATCAACTCGATGAACATATGCAATAGCAATGGGAAACGCAAT
AAGCAAAATGCGGCTGCGGGCAGCAATCAGGCAACGCCAACTACAATAGCAACGCCAATGACGTCAAATG
GCGCCGTCGTAGGAGGTACTGTATCCTCGAAGCGTCAACTGTTCCATAGCCAAAGTCAGAACGATGCGCA
GCAATCGGCAAGCAATGAGAAGATTGTCAGCTCCTTCGATTTAATACGCAAGGAGAAGCAGCAACAACTT
AAGGCAGCTAAGGCGCAAAAGCAGCAGCAACAACAGCAGCAACGATCGCGCACCAAGTCGCAGAGTGATA
AGCAGTACAATCCACAGCAGCCAGTCAAAATCCTGGGACAACAGCAGCCCACAACGGGCATGGATTTGAT
AGCCATGCTATCGGCAGCGGCGGCAGCTCAAAAGACACCAAACAACGAGCAGCAAACACAAGAGAAGCAG
CAGCAGCAACAACGACCACGACCTGCTTCAGTGTCGCTTAACCTTGGAGCAGGCAGTGCCACAGGAGCAA
CAACATCAGCTCCGGATGCCCAGTACATGCACAGGCTGCAGCGCATGGCATCGGGCACAAATTTGAGGAT
TCTGAAGCGGGCACAGTCGCAGCAGCCGCAGCAGCACCATCAGCAACAGTTGCAACTAGAACAGCAACAA
CAGCAGCAGCAGCAGCTGGGAATCGACTTTACGCCAAATTTGAATTCGTGGACGAATTTCTCCTTTACCA
AGAACTTCATAGCAAATGTGTTTTGCTAACTCGAGTCTAGAGGGCCCGCGGTTCGAAGGTAAGCCTATCC
CTAACCCTCTCCTCGGTCTCGATTCTACGCGTACCGGTCATCATCACCATCACCATTGAGTTTAAACCCG
CTGATCAGCCTCGACTGTGCCTTCTAAGGCCTGAGCTCGCTGATCAGCCTCGATCGAGGATCCAGACATG
ATAAGATACATTGATGAGTTTGGACAAACCACAACTAGAATGCAGTGAAAAAAATGCTTTATTTGTGAAA
TTTGTGATGCTATTGCTTTATTTGTAACCATTATAAGCTGCAATAAACAAGTTAACAACAACAATTGCAT
TCATTTTATGTTTCAGGTTCAGGGGGAGGTGTGGGAGGTTTTTTAAAGCAAGTAAAACCTCTACAAATGT
GGTATGGCTGATTATGATCAGTCGACCGATGCCCTTGAGAGCCTTCAACCCAGTCAGCTCCTTCCGGTGG
GCGCGGGGCATGACTATCGTCGCCGCACTTATGACTGTCTTCTTTATCATGCAACTCGTAGGACAGGTGC
CGGCAGCGCTCTGGGTCATTTTCGGCGAGGACCGCTTTCGCTGGAGCGCGACGATGATCGGCCTGTCGCT
TGCGGTATTCGGAATCTTGCACGCCCTCGCTCAAGCCTTCGTCACTGGTCCCGCCACCAAACGTTTCGGC
GAGAAGCAGGCCATTATCGCCGGCATGGCGGCCGACGCGCTGGGCTACGTCTTGCTGGCGTTCGCGACGC
GAGGCTGGATGGCCTTCCCCATTATGATTCTTCTCGCTTCCGGCGGCATCGGGATGCCCGCGTTGCAGGC
CATGCTGTCCAGGCAGGTAGATGACGACCATCAGGGACAGCTTCAAGGATCGCTCGCGGCTCTTACCAGC
CAGCAAAAGGCCAGGAACCGTAAAAAGGCCGCGTTGCTGGCGTTTTTCCATAGGCTCCGCCCCCCTGACG
AGCATCACAAAAATCGACGCTCAAGTCAGAGGTGGCGAAACCCGACAGGACTATAAAGATACCAGGCGTT
TCCCCCTGGAAGCTCCCTCGTGCGCTCTCCTGTTCCGACCCTGCCGCTTACCGGATACCTGTCCGCCTTT
CTCCCTTCGGGAAGCGTGGCGCTTTCTCAATGCTCACGCTGTAGGTATCTCAGTTCGGTGTAGGTCGTTC
GCTCCAAGCTGGGCTGTGTGCACGAACCCCCCGTTCAGCCCGACCGCTGCGCCTTATCCGGTAACTATCG
TCTTGAGTCCAACCCGGTAAGACACGACTTATCGCCACTGGCAGCAGCCACTGGTAACAGGATTAGCAGA
GCGAGGTATGTAGGCGGTGCTACAGAGTTCTTGAAGTGGTGGCCTAACTACGGCTACACTAGAAGGACAG
TATTTGGTATCTGCGCTCTGCTGAAGCCAGTTACCTTCGGAAAAAGAGTTGGTAGCTCTTGATCCGGCAA
ACAAACCACCGCTGGTAGCGGTGGTTTTTTTGTTTGCAAGCAGCAGATTACGCGCAGAAAAAAAGGATCT
CAAGAAGATCCTTTGATCTTTTCTACGGGGTCTGACGCTCAGTGGAACGAAAACTCACGTTAAGGGATTT
TGGTCATGAGATTATCAAAAAGGATCTTCACCTAGATCCTTTTAAATTAAAAATGAAGTTTTAAATCAAT
CTAAAGTATATATGAGTAAACTTGGTCTGACAGTTACCAATGCTTAATCAGTGAGGCACCTATCTCAGCG
ATCTGTCTATTTCGTTCATCCATAGTTGCCTGACTCCCCGTCGTGTAGATAACTACGATACGGGAGGGCT
TACCATCTGGCCCCAGTGCTGCAATGATACCGCGAGACCCACGCTCACCGGCTCCAGATTTATCAGCAAT
AAACCAGCCAGCCGGAAGGGCCGAGCGCAGAAGTGGTCCTGCAACTTTATCCGCCTCCATCCAGTCTATT
AATTGTTGCCGGGAAGCTAGAGTAAGTAGTTCGCCAGTTAATAGTTTGCGCAACGTTGTTGCCATTGCTG
CAGGCATCGTGGTGTCACGCTCGTCGTTTGGTATGGCTTCATTCAGCTCCGGTTCCCAACGATCAAGGCG
AGTTACATGATCCCCCATGTTGTGCAAAAAAGCGGTTAGCTCCTTCGGTCCTCCGATCGTTGTCAGAAGT
AAGTTGGCCGCAGTGTTATCACTCATGGTTATGGCAGCACTGCATAATTCTCTTACTGTCATGCCATCCG
TAAGATGCTTTTCTGTGACTGGTGAGTACTCAACCAAGTCATTCTGAGAATAGTGTATGCGGCGACCGAG
TTGCTCTTGCCCGGCGTCAACACGGGATAATACCGCGCCACATAGCAGAACTTTAAAAGTGCTCATCATT
GGAAAACGTTCTTCGGGGCGAAAACTCTCAAGGATCTTACCGCTGTTGAGATCCAGTTCGATGTAACCCA
CTCGTGCACCCAACTGATCTTCAGCATCTTTTACTTTCACCAGCGTTTCTGGGTGAGCAAAAACAGGAAG
GCAAAATGCCGCAAAAAAGGGAATAAGGGCGACACGGAAATGTTGAATACTCATACTCTTCCTTTTTCAA
TATTATTGAAGCATTTATCAGGGTTATTGTCTCATGAGCGGATACATATTTGAATGTATTTAGAAAAATA
AACAAATAGGGGTTCCGCGCACATTTCCCCGAAAAGTGCCACCTGACGTCTAAGAAACCATTATTATCAT
GACATTAACCTATAAAAATAGGCGTATCACGAGGCCCTTTCGT
Features (pLannotate 1.2.2; 10 found; start..end, strand, type, name):
     56..2568    +  promoter       Ac5 promoter: Drosophila melanogaster actin 5C promoter
   2588..2653    +  CDS            N (fragment): REGN_LAMBD - Experimental evidence at protein level: Swiss-Prot protein existence level 1. Plays a role as a transcriptional antitermination factor that allows the virus to initiate its lytic phase. Activates expression of the delayed viral early genes by modifying host RNA polymerase (RNAP) into a form that is resistant to termination signals. This antitermination function requires the host NusA protein which serves to stabilize the interaction between antitermination protein N and host RNA polymerase. From Escherichia phage lambda (Bacteriophage lambda).
   2678..2704    +  CDS            3xHA (fragment): three tandem HA epitope tags
   3768..3809    +  CDS            V5 tag: epitope tag from simian virus 5
   3909..4043    -  polyA_signal   SV40 poly(A) signal: SV40 polyadenylation signal
   4066..4150    -  CDS            large T antigen (fragment): large T antigen from SV40 (simian virus 40)
   4151..4621    +  CDS            TcR (fragment): tetracycline efflux protein; tet; confers resistance to tetracycline
   4665..5253    -  rep_origin     ori: high-copy-number ColE1/pMB1/pBR322/pUC origin of replication
   5424..6284    -  CDS            AmpR: β-lactamase; bla; confers resistance to ampicillin, carbenicillin, and related antibiotics
   6285..6389    -  promoter       AmpR promoter: bla
