[The description below was written by a language model from this plasmid's Addgene catalogue record and pLannotate feature annotations shown in this document.]
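Description:
pAc5.1B-lambdaN-HA-DmDCP2_457-791_A is an insect-cell expression plasmid of about 6.5 kb. The catalogue lists its backbone as unknown, although the name points to a pAc5.1-type vector. It is propagated in E. coli through a ColE1/pUC-type origin and selected with ampicillin via the AmpR (β-lactamase) gene and its own promoter. The record describes it as low copy, even though the annotated origin is of the high-copy class. Short fragments annotated as a tetracycline resistance gene and SV40 large T antigen appear to be non-functional backbone remnants.

Expression is driven by the Drosophila melanogaster actin 5C (Ac5) promoter, a strong constitutive promoter commonly used in fly cell lines, and is terminated by an SV40 polyadenylation signal. Downstream of the promoter lie a short fragment of the bacteriophage lambda N protein and then an HA epitope (annotated as a single-repeat-sized piece of a 3xHA tag). The unannotated interval that follows corresponds to the insert, residues 457–791 of D. melanogaster DCP2, the mRNA decapping enzyme. A vector-derived V5 tag is annotated after the insert, but the record does not show whether it is in frame with the fusion or cut off by a stop codon.

The lambda N peptide binds boxB RNA hairpins, so fusions of this type are generally used in tethering assays, where the protein is recruited to a boxB-containing reporter mRNA to test its effect on transcript stability or translation. The record itself states only insect expression of this C-terminal DCP2 fragment. The HA tag allows detection or immunoprecipitation. The meaning of the "_A" suffix is not explained, and the depositor sequence may be theoretical rather than verified.
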