Addgene plasmid #145854: pAc5.1B-lambdaN-HA-DmDCP2_457-791_A
Purpose: Insect Expression of DmDCP2_457-791
Depositing lab: Elisa Izaurralde. Depositing organization: Max Planck Institute for Developmental Biology.
Backbone
  Vector backbone: Unknown
  Vector type: Insect Expression
Growth in bacteria
  Bacterial resistance: Ampicillin, 100 μg/mL
  Growth temperature: 37°C
  Growth strain: DH5alpha
  Copy number: Low Copy
Gene/Insert
  Gene/Insert name: DmDCP2_457-791
  Species: D. melanogaster (fly)
  Entrez Gene: DCP2 (a.k.a. Dmel_CG6169, BEST:LD07107, CG6169, DCp2p, Dcp2, Dmel\CG6169, LD07107, dDCP2, dDcp, dDcp2, dcp2, l(3)tb)
  Cloning method: Unknown
Terms and licenses: Academic/Nonprofit Terms; Industry Terms: Not Available to Industry
Depositor comments: Plasmids from this collection were made available to the research community and donated after the lab closed. Please note that the sequence provided by the depositing laboratory may be theoretical/predicted or based on Sanger sequencing results. There may be discrepancies between sequencing results obtained by Addgene and the depositor sequence. If an Addgene verified sequence is not available, please contact before placing your order to request that our lab fully sequence the plasmid.
How to cite: pAc5.1B-lambdaN-HA-DmDCP2_457-791_A was a gift from Elisa Izaurralde (Addgene plasmid # 145854 ; http://n2t.net/addgene:145854 ; RRID:Addgene_145854)
